Addgene plasmid #13955: pBS cGli2 (CT#673)
Depositing lab: Cliff Tabin. Depositing organization: Harvard Medical School. Publication: Similar expression and regulation of Gli2 and Gli3 in the chick limb bud. Schweitzer R, Vogan KJ, Tabin CJ. Mech Dev. 2000 Nov . 98(1-2):171-4. 10.1016/S0925-4773(00)00458-5 PubMed 11044624.
Backbone
  Vector backbone: pBS SK
  Backbone size w/o insert (bp): 3000
  Vector type: Bacterial Expression
Growth in bacteria
  Bacterial resistance: Ampicillin, 100 μg/mL
  Growth temperature: 37°C
  Growth strain: DH5alpha
  Copy number: High Copy
Gene/Insert
  Gene/Insert name: Gli2
  Species: G. gallus (chicken)
  Insert size (bp): 1300
  Entrez Gene: GLI2 (a.k.a. GLI2/GLI4, GLI3)
  Cloning method: Restriction Enzyme; 5′ cloning site EcoRI (not destroyed); 3′ cloning site EcoRI (not destroyed)
  Sequencing primers: 5′ T7; 3′ T3
Terms and licenses: Academic/Nonprofit Terms; Industry Terms: Not Available to Industry
Depositor comments: For in situ probe.
How to cite: pBS cGli2 (CT#673) was a gift from Cliff Tabin (Addgene plasmid # 13955 ; http://n2t.net/addgene:13955 ; RRID:Addgene_13955)
