[The description below was written by a language model from this plasmid's Addgene catalogue record.]
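Description:
pBS cGli2 is a small bacterial cloning plasmid built on the pBluescript SK (pBS SK) backbone, about 3 kb without insert. It carries a roughly 1.3 kb fragment of the chicken (Gallus gallus) Gli2 gene. It is maintained at high copy number in standard E. coli cloning strains under ampicillin selection. Although the catalogue lists the vector type as bacterial expression, the depositor's note says the plasmid is meant as a template for an in situ hybridization probe, not as a source of Gli2 protein. No feature table accompanies the record, so the plasmid's elements can only be inferred from the backbone name and catalogue fields.

The Gli2 fragment was inserted by restriction cloning into the EcoRI site of the polylinker, and EcoRI sites are retained at both ends, so the insert can be released with a single enzyme. Because the same site was used on both sides, the cloning was not directional, and the record does not state the orientation of the insert. It also does not say which part of the Gli2 transcript the 1.3 kb covers. The listed sequencing primers, T7 and T3, reflect the usual pBluescript arrangement in which opposing T7 and T3 phage RNA polymerase promoters flank the polylinker. This layout allows in vitro transcription of labelled antisense or sense riboprobes from linearized template. Which promoter yields the antisense strand depends on the unrecorded orientation.

Gli2 encodes a zinc-finger transcription factor of the Hedgehog signalling pathway. The associated publication examines the expression and regulation of Gli2 and Gli3 in the chick limb bud, consistent with use of this plasmid to detect Gli2 mRNA in chick embryonic tissue.
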