>Addgene plasmid #13955 | pBS cGli2 (CT#673) | addgene partial sequence | sequence record 20163 | 13955 with T7
CCCCCTCGAGGTCGACGGTATCGATAAGCTTGATATCGAATTCGAGGATCCGGGTACCATGGNGGCGGAG
CAGCCGGCACGGCCCACCTGCACGAGTACCTCAGCCCTGTTGATGTGTCCCGGTTTTCAAGCCCACGGGT
GACTCCGAGGTTAAGCCGAAAACGAGCCCTGTCTATCTCCCCGCTGTCTGATGCCAGCATTGATCTGCAG
ACGATGATCAGGACCTCCCCAAACTCCCTCGTGGCATATATTAACAACTCCAGAAGCAGCTCAGCGGCAA
GTGGCTCCTACGGCCATTTATCTGCCGGGACAATAAGCCCTGCATTCAGCTTCCCCCACCCCATCAACCC
CGTGACGTACCAGCAGATCCTGACCCAGCAGAGAGGTCTGAGCTCAGCTTTCGGGCACACTCCTCCCCTC
ATCCAGCCGTCTCCCACCTTTCCCCCTCGGCAGCACATGGCCGTCATCTCCGTCAACCCACCTCCGGCAC
AGATCAGCAGCAACAGCAACTGCATCTCCGACTCCAGTCAGAGCAAGCAGAGCAGCGAGTCAGCCGTGAG
CAGCACCGTCAATCCCGTAATTAACAAGCGCACCAAAGTCAAGACCGAAGTCGAGGGCTTG
